Addgene plasmid #239344: pmRuby3_I3
Purpose: Expresses the I3-01 nanocage subunit N-terminally tagged with mRuby3 in mammalian cells. Assembles into nanocages tagged with 60 FPs.
Depositing lab: Torsten Wittmann. Depositing organization: University of California, San Francisco (UCSF). Publication: Quantitative comparison of fluorescent proteins using protein nanocages in live cells. Viola G, Ibrahim YW, Jacobs KA, Lemiere J, Kutys ML, Wittmann T. J Cell Sci. 2025 May 15;138(10):jcs263858. doi: 10.1242/jcs.263858. Epub 2025 May 21. PubMed 40326462.
Backbone
  Vector backbone: pEGFP
  Backbone size w/o insert (bp): 4000
  Total vector size (bp): 5363
  Vector type: Mammalian Expression
  Selectable markers: Neomycin (select with G418)
Growth in bacteria
  Bacterial resistance: Kanamycin, 50 μg/mL
  Growth temperature: 37°C
  Growth strain: DH5alpha
  Copy number: High Copy
Gene/Insert
  Gene/Insert name: I3-01 (alt name: I3 nanocage subunit)
  Species: Synthetic
  Insert size (bp): 609
  Mutation: K129A
  Promoter: CMV
  Tag / fusion protein: mRuby3 (N terminal on insert)
  Cloning method: Gibson Cloning
  Sequencing primers: 5′ NA
Terms and licenses: Academic/Nonprofit Terms; Industry Terms: Not Available to Industry
How to cite: pmRuby3_I3 was a gift from Torsten Wittmann (Addgene plasmid # 239344 ; http://n2t.net/addgene:239344 ; RRID:Addgene_239344)
