[The description below was written by a language model from this plasmid's Addgene catalogue record and pLannotate feature annotations shown in this document.]
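Description:
pmRuby3_I3 is a 5.4 kb mammalian expression plasmid built on a pEGFP-type backbone. It expresses the synthetic I3-01 nanocage subunit, carrying a K129A mutation, fused at its N-terminus to the red fluorescent protein mRuby3. Transcription is driven by the human cytomegalovirus immediate early enhancer and promoter and terminated by an SV40 polyadenylation signal. In the feature table, a short multiple cloning site lies between the promoter and the mRuby3 coding sequence. The roughly 600 bp I3-01 insert is not annotated as a feature. It presumably occupies the unannotated interval between the end of mRuby3 and the SV40 poly(A) region, which fits the recorded N-terminal tag arrangement. The small large T antigen, ble and bGH poly(A) fragments called by the annotation software are most likely residual backbone sequence rather than functional parts.

The plasmid replicates at high copy number in E. coli from a ColE1/pUC-type origin, and it also carries an f1 phage origin. A single Tn5 aminoglycoside phosphotransferase gene (NeoR/KanR) provides selection in both hosts. A bacterial promoter upstream of it gives kanamycin resistance in bacteria, while the SV40 enhancer/early promoter and an HSV TK polyadenylation signal allow G418 selection of transfected mammalian cells.

According to the record, the expressed subunits self-assemble inside cells into nanocages that each display 60 copies of the fluorescent protein. This yields particles with a defined fluorophore number. The associated work used such cages to compare fluorescent proteins quantitatively in live cells, with this construct being the mRuby3 version.
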