Features (pLannotate 1.2.2; 14 found; start..end, strand, type, name):
      1..589     +  rep_origin     ori: high-copy-number ColE1/pMB1/pBR322/pUC origin of replication
    764..1067    +  enhancer       CMV enhancer: human cytomegalovirus immediate early enhancer
   1068..1271    +  promoter       CMV promoter: human cytomegalovirus (CMV) immediate early promoter
   1312..1368    +  misc_feature   MCS: multiple cloning site
   1383..2093    +  CDS            mRuby3: mRuby3 is a basic (constitutively fluorescent) red fluorescent protein published in 2016, derived from Entacmaea quadricolor. It has low acid sensitivity.
   2748..2831    +  CDS            large T antigen (fragment): large T antigen from SV40 (simian virus 40)
   2854..2975    +  polyA_signal   SV40 poly(A) signal: SV40 polyadenylation signal
   3009..3437    -  rep_origin     f1 ori (sequence partly withheld): f1 bacteriophage origin of replication; arrow indicates direction of (+) strand synthesis
   3464..3568    +  promoter       AmpR promoter: bla
   3570..3927    +  promoter       SV40 promoter: SV40 enhancer and early promoter
   3962..4756    +  CDS            NeoR/KanR: aminoglycoside phosphotransferase from Tn5; aph(3')-II (or nptII); confers resistance to neomycin, kanamycin, and G418 (Geneticin®)
   4777..4929    +  CDS            ble (fragment): BLE_KLEPN - Experimental evidence at protein level: Swiss-Prot protein existence level 1. Binding protein with a strong affinity to the bleomycin family of antibiotics. Binds to CL990; an antimitotic-antibiotic compound. From Klebsiella pneumoniae.
   4988..5035    +  polyA_signal   HSV TK poly(A) signal: herpes simplex virus thymidine kinase polyadenylation signal (Cole and Stacy, 1985)
   5126..5142    -  polyA_signal   bGH poly(A) signal (fragment): bovine growth hormone polyadenylation signal
>Addgene plasmid #239344 | pmRuby3_I3 | addgene full sequence | sequence record 474342 | Addgene NGS Result
TTGAGATCCTTTTTTTCTGCGCGTAATCTGCTGCTTGCAAACAAAAAAACCACCGCTACCAGCGGTGGTT
TGTTTGCCGGATCAAGAGCTACCAACTCTTTTTCCGAAGGTAACTGGCTTCAGCAGAGCGCAGATACCAA
ATACTGTTCTTCTAGTGTAGCCGTAGTTAGGCCACCACTTCAAGAACTCTGTAGCACCGCCTACATACCT
CGCTCTGCTAATCCTGTTACCAGTGGCTGCTGCCAGTGGCGATAAGTCGTGTCTTACCGGGTTGGACTCA
AGACGATAGTTACCGGATAAGGCGCAGCGGTCGGGCTGAACGGGGGGTTCGTGCACACAGCCCAGCTTGG
AGCGAACGACCTACACCGAACTGAGATACCTACAGCGTGAGCTATGAGAAAGCGCCACGCTTCCCGAAGG
GAGAAAGGCGGACAGGTATCCGGTAAGCGGCAGGGTCGGAACAGGAGAGCGCACGAGGGAGCTTCCAGGG
GGAAACGCCTGGTATCTTTATAGTCCTGTCGGGTTTCGCCACCTCTGACTTGAGCGTCGATTTTTGTGAT
GCTCGTCAGGGGGGCGGAGCCTATGGAAAAACGCCAGCAACGCGGCCTTTTTACGGTTCCTGGCCTTTTG
CTGGCCTTTTGCTCACATGTTCTTTCCTGCGTTATCCCCTGATTCTGTGGATAACCGTATTACCGCCATG
CATTAGTTATTAATAGTAATCAATTACGGGGTCATTAGTTCATAGCCCATATATGGAGTTCCGCGTTACA
TAACTTACGGTAAATGGCCCGCCTGGCTGACCGCCCAACGACCCCCGCCCATTGACGTCAATAATGACGT
ATGTTCCCATAGTAACGCCAATAGGGACTTTCCATTGACGTCAATGGGTGGAGTATTTACGGTAAACTGC
CCACTTGGCAGTACATCAAGTGTATCATATGCCAAGTACGCCCCCTATTGACGTCAATGACGGTAAATGG
CCCGCCTGGCATTATGCCCAGTACATGACCTTATGGGACTTTCCTACTTGGCAGTACATCTACGTATTAG
TCATCGCTATTACCATGGTGATGCGGTTTTGGCAGTACATCAATGGGCGTGGATAGCGGTTTGACTCACG
GGGATTTCCAAGTCTCCACCCCATTGACGTCAATGGGAGTTTGTTTTGGCACCAAAATCAACGGGACTTT
CCAAAATGTCGTAACAACTCCGCCCCATTGACGCAAATGGGCGGTAGGCGTGTACGGTGGGAGGTCTATA
TAAGCAGAGCTGGTTTAGTGAACCGTCAGATCCGCTAGCGCTACCGGACTCAGATCTCGAGCTCAAGCTT
CGAATTCTGCAGTCGACGGTACCGCGGGCCCGGGATCCAACCGGTCGCCACCATGGTCTCTAAGGGTGAA
GAGCTTATTAAGGAGAACATGCGCATGAAGGTCGTGATGGAGGGATCCGTGAATGGTCACCAATTTAAAT
GCACAGGGGAAGGTGAGGGTCGCCCCTATGAGGGAGTGCAAACTATGAGAATCAAAGTGATAGAGGGCGG
CCCCCTCCCCTTTGCCTTCGACATTCTCGCCACTTCATTTATGTACGGGTCACGCACCTTTATTAAATAT
CCAGCTGACATCCCGGATTTCTTTAAGCAGTCCTTTCCCGAGGGGTTCACCTGGGAGAGGGTAACACGGT
ATGAAGACGGAGGAGTGGTTACGGTGACTCAGGATACTTCTCTGGAAGACGGAGAGCTTGTTTACAATGT
GAAGGTCCGCGGGGTGAACTTTCCTTCTAATGGACCAGTGATGCAGAAGAAGACCAAGGGTTGGGAGCCT
AATACCGAGATGATGTATCCAGCTGATGGGGGTCTGAGAGGTTATACAGATATTGCCCTGAAAGTCGATG
GTGGCGGACACCTTCACTGCAATTTTGTTACTACATACCGATCAAAGAAAACCGTGGGCAATATCAAGAT
GCCAGGGGTCCACGCGGTGGACCACAGGCTTGAGCGCATTGAGGAGTCAGACAACGAAACTTATGTGGTG
CAGCGCGAAGTGGCCGTTGCTAAATACAGCAACCTTGGGGGTGGTATGGATGAACTGTATAAGGGCGGAT
CCGGTGGTAGCGGTGGTAGCGGTGGTAGCGAGGAACTCTTTAAGAAGCATAAAATCGTAGCTGTGCTCAG
AGCAAATTCAGTAGAGGAGGCGAAGAAAAAGGCCCTGGCCGTTTTCCTGGGCGGAGTCCACCTCATCGAA
ATTACTTTTACTGTCCCCGACGCAGATACAGTCATAAAAGAGTTGAGTTTTCTCAAAGAGATGGGGGCGA
TCATCGGTGCCGGGACGGTTACGTCAGTCGAGCAGTGCCGGAAAGCAGTGGAGTCAGGAGCGGAATTTAT
CGTATCTCCACATCTGGATGAGGAAATATCTCAATTCTGTAAAGAAAAAGGTGTCTTTTACATGCCCGGC
GTTATGACGCCAACGGAGCTGGTGAAGGCCATGAAGCTGGGACACACGATACTGGCTCTCTTTCCAGGCG
AAGTGGTCGGTCCTCAATTCGTCAAGGCAATGAAAGGGCCTTTCCCCAACGTTAAATTCGTCCCGACTGG
GGGAGTAAACTTGGACAATGTTTGCGAATGGTTTAAGGCAGGGGTACTCGCTGTTGGAGTTGGTTCCGCA
TTGGTAAAAGGTACGCCTGTCGAAGTGGCAGAAAAGGCAAAGGCTTTCGTTGAGAAGATCCGCGGATGTA
CTGAATAGGCGACTCTAGATCATAATCAGCCATACCACATTTGTAGAGGTTTTACTTGCTTTAAAAAACC
TCCCACACCTCCCCCTGAACCTGAAACATAAAATGAATGCAATTGTTGTTGTTAACTTGTTTATTGCAGC
TTATAATGGTTACAAATAAAGCAATAGCATCACAAATTTCACAAATAAAGCATTTTTTTCACTGCATTCT
AGTTGTGGTTTGTCCAAACTCATCAATGTATCTTAAGGCGTAAATTGTAAGCGTTAATATTTTGTTAAAA
TTCGCGTTAAATTTTTGTTAAATCAGCTCATTTTTTAACCAATAGGCCGAAATCGGCAAAATCCCTTATA
AATCAAAAGAATAGACCGAGATAGGGT
[37 nt withheld, positions 3108-3144]
AAAGAACGTGGACTCCAACGTCAAAGG
[49 nt withheld, positions 3172-3220]
T
[91 nt withheld, positions 3222-3312]
G
[124 nt withheld, positions 3314-3437]
CAGGTGGCACTTTTCGGGGAAATGTGCGCGGAACCCCTATTTGTTTATTTTTCTAAATACATTCAAATAT
GTATCCGCTCATGAGACAATAACCCTGATAAATGCTTCAATAATATTGAAAAAGGAAGAGTCCTGAGGCG
GAAAGAACCAGCTGTGGAATGTGTGTCAGTTAGGGTGTGGAAAGTCCCCAGGCTCCCCAGCAGGCAGAAG
TATGCAAAGCATGCATCTCAATTAGTCAGCAACCAGGTGTGGAAAGTCCCCAGGCTCCCCAGCAGGCAGA
AGTATGCAAAGCATGCATCTCAATTAGTCAGCAACCATAGTCCCGCCCCTAACTCCGCCCATCCCGCCCC
TAACTCCGCCCAGTTCCGCCCATTCTCCGCCCCATGGCTGACTAATTTTTTTTATTTATGCAGAGGCCGA
GGCCGCCTCGGCCTCTGAGCTATTCCAGAAGTAGTGAGGAGGCTTTTTTGGAGGCCTAGGCTTTTGCAAA
GATCGATCAAGAGACAGGATGAGGATCGTTTCGCATGATTGAACAAGATGGATTGCACGCAGGTTCTCCG
GCCGCTTGGGTGGAGAGGCTATTCGGCTATGACTGGGCACAACAGACAATCGGCTGCTCTGATGCCGCCG
TGTTCCGGCTGTCAGCGCAGGGGCGCCCGGTTCTTTTTGTCAAGACCGACCTGTCCGGTGCCCTGAATGA
ACTGCAAGACGAGGCAGCGCGGCTATCGTGGCTGGCCACGACGGGCGTTCCTTGCGCAGCTGTGCTCGAC
GTTGTCACTGAAGCGGGAAGGGACTGGCTGCTATTGGGCGAAGTGCCGGGGCAGGATCTCCTGTCATCTC
ACCTTGCTCCTGCCGAGAAAGTATCCATCATGGCTGATGCAATGCGGCGGCTGCATACGCTTGATCCGGC
TACCTGCCCATTCGACCACCAAGCGAAACATCGCATCGAGCGAGCACGTACTCGGATGGAAGCCGGTCTT
GTCGATCAGGATGATCTGGACGAAGAGCATCAGGGGCTCGCGCCAGCCGAACTGTTCGCCAGGCTCAAGG
CGAGCATGCCCGACGGCGAGGATCTCGTCGTGACCCATGGCGATGCCTGCTTGCCGAATATCATGGTGGA
AAATGGCCGCTTTTCTGGATTCATCGACTGTGGCCGGCTGGGTGTGGCGGACCGCTATCAGGACATAGCG
TTGGCTACCCGTGATATTGCTGAAGAGCTTGGCGGCGAATGGGCTGACCGCTTCCTCGTGCTTTACGGTA
TCGCCGCTCCCGATTCGCAGCGCATCGCCTTCTATCGCCTTCTTGACGAGTTCTTCTGAGCGGGACTCTG
GGGTTCGAAATGACCGACCAAGCGACGCCCAACCTGCCATCACGAGATTTCGATTCCACCGCCGCCTTCT
ATGAAAGGTTGGGCTTCGGAATCGTTTTCCGGGACGCCGGCTGGATGATCCTCCAGCGCGGGGATCTCAT
GCTGGAGTTCTTCGCCCACCCTAGGGGGAGGCTAACTGAAACACGGAAGGAGACAATACCGGAAGGAACC
CGCGCTATGACGGCAATAAAAAGACAGAATAAAACGCACGGTGTTGGGTCGTTTGTTCATAAACGCGGGG
TTCGGTCCCAGGGCTGGCACTCTGTCGATACCCCACCGAGACCCCATTGGGGCCAATACGCCCGCGTTTC
TTCCTTTTCCCCACCCCACCCCCCAAGTTCGGGTGAAGGCCCAGGGCTCGCAGCCAACGTCGGGGCGGCA
GGCCCTGCCATAGCCTCAGGTTACTCATATATACTTTAGATTGATTTAAAACTTCATTTTTAATTTAAAA
GGATCTAGGTGAAGATCCTTTTTGATAATCTCATGACCAAAATCCCTTAACGTGAGTTTTCGTTCCACTG
AGCGTCAGACCCCGTAGAAAAGATCAAAGGATCTTC
